>Addgene plasmid #35123 | pAG35 | depositor full sequence | sequence record 83375 | pAG35 sequence 4727 bps
GAACGCGGCCGCCAGCTGAAGCTTCGTACGCTGCAGGTCGACGGATCCCCGGGTTAATTAAGGCGCGCCA
GATCTGCCCGCCGGGAAGGCGAACCCGATCGGATGCATCCTCTCTGCTGCCATGATGCTGAAGTTGTCGT
TGAACATGGTTGCTGCCGGCGAGGCGGTCGAGCAGGCAGTGCAGGAGGTGTTGGACTCGGGAGTCAGAAC
GGGCGACCTGCTCGGCTCGAGCTCCACTTCGGAGGTTGGCGACGCCATTGCGCTTGCAGTTAAGGAAGCC
TTGCGCAGGCAATCCGCAGCTGGTCTGAGCTAGCCTCGAGGACCCTTCTCTTTAGACTATTCTACTCTTA
TGCACGTAAAAAATTCTAGGAAATATGTATTAACTAGGAGTAAAATAACCGGCTAGTGGCATTCATATAG
CCGTCTGTTTACATCTACATCACACATTTCGAGTGTATATCTCGCAACGTTGGCGTTAAATAGGCAGTCA
ATGGCCCGACCATTCTATGGTGTTTAGGTCGATGCCATCTTTGTACAGCTTGCCTCGTCCCCGCCGGGTC
ACCCGGCCAGCGACATGGAGGCCCAGAATACCCTCCTTGACAGTCTTGACGTGCGCAGCTCAGGGGCATG
ATGTGACTGTCGCCCGTACATTTAGCCCATACATCCCCATGTATAATCATTTGCATCCATACATTTTGAT
GGCCGCACGGCGCGAAGCAAAAATTACGGCTCCTCGCTGCAGACCTGCGAGCAGGGAAACGCTCCCCTCA
CAGACGCGTTGAATTGTCCCCACGCCGCGCCCCTGTAGAGAAATATAAAAGGTTAGGATTTGCCACTGAG
GTTCTTCTTTCATATACTTCCTTTTAAAATCTTGCTAGGATACAGTTCTCACATCACATCCGAACATAAA
CAACCATGGGTACCACTCTTGACGACACGGCTTACCGGTACCGCACCAGTGTCCCGGGGGACACCGAGGC
CATCGAGGCACTGGATGGGTCCTTCACCACCGACACCGTCTTCCGCGTCACCGCCACCGGGGACGGCTTC
ACCCTGCGGGAGGTGCCGGTGGACCCGCCCCTGACCAAGGTGTTCCCCGACGACGAATCGGACGACGAAT
CGGACGACGGGGAGGACGGCGACCCGGACTCCCGGACGTTCGTCGCGTACGGGGACGACGGCGACCTGGC
GGGCTTCGTGGTCGTCTCGTACTCCGGCTGGAACCGCCGGCTGACCGTCGAGGACATCGAGGTCGCCCCG
GAGCACCGGGGGCACGGGGTCGGGCGCGCGTTGATGGGGCTCGCGACGGAGTTCGCACGCGAGCGGGGCG
CCGGGCACCTCTGGCTGGAGGTCACCAACGTCAACGCACCGGCGATCCACGCGTGCCGGCGGATGGGGTT
CACCCTCTGCGGCCTGGACACCGCCCTGTACGACGGCACCGCCTCGGACGGCGAGCAGGCGCTCTACATG
GGCATGCCCTGCCCCTAACAGTACTGACAATAAAAAGATTCTTGTTTTCAAGAACTTGTCATTTGTATAG
TTTTTTTATATTGTAGTTGTTCTATTTTAATCAAATGTTAGCGTGATTTATATTTTTTTTCGCCTCGACA
TCATCTGCCCAGATGCGAAGTTAAGTGCGCAGAAAGTAATATCATGCGTCATTCGTATGTGAATGCTGGT
CGCTATACTGCTGTCGATTCGATACTAACGCCGCCATCCAGTGTCGACTAGGGTTGCTGCCATCGGCCTC
GCTCGCGTCTTTGCCGGATAGCAAGAGCGCCTTTGGCCTCTACGAGCCCTGCCACGGCTCTGCGCCCGAT
CTGCCCGCCGGGAAGGCGAACCCGATCGGATGCATCCTCTCTGCTGCCATGATGCTGAAGTTGTCGTTGA
ACATGGTTGCTGCCGGCGAGGCGGTCGAGCAGGCAGTGCAGGAGGTGTTGGACTCGGGAGTCAGAACGGG
CGACCTGCTCGGCTCGAGCTCCACTTCGGAGGTTGGCGACGCCATTGCGCTTGCAGTTAAGGAAGCCTTG
CGCGGGCAATCCGCAGCTGGTCTGAGCTAGCCTCGAGGACTCTTCTCTTTAGACTATTCTACTCTTATGC
ACGTAAAAAATTCTAGGAAATATGTATTAACTAGAAGTAAAATAACCGGCTAGTGGCATTCATATAGCCG
TCTGTTTACATCTACATCACACATTTCGAGTGTATATCTCGCAACGTTGGCGTTAAATAGGCAGTCAATG
GCCCGACCATTCTATGGTGTTTAGGTCGATGCCATCTTTGTACGTTTAAACGGTAAACGAGCTCGAATTC
ATCGATGATATCAGATCCACTAGTGGCCTATGCGGCCGCGGATCTGCCGGTCTCCCTATAGTGAGTCGTA
TTAATTTCGATAAGCCAGGTTAACCTGCATTAATGAATCGGCCAACGCGCGGGGAGAGGCGGTTTGCGTA
TTGGGCGCTCTTCCGCTTCCTCGCTCACTGACTCGCTGCGCTCGGTCGTTCGGCTGCGGCGAGCGGTATC
AGCTCACTCAAAGGCGGTAATACGGTTATCCACAGAATCAGGGGATAACGCAGGAAAGAACATGTGAGCA
AAAGGCCAGCAAAAGGCCAGGAACCGTAAAAAGGCCGCGTTGCTGGCGTTTTTCCATAGGCTCCGCCCCC
CTGACGAGCATCACAAAAATCGACGCTCAAGTCAGAGGTGGCGAAACCCGACAGGACTATAAAGATACCA
GGCGTTTCCCCCTGGAAGCTCCCTCGTGCGCTCTCCTGTTCCGACCCTGCCGCTTACCGGATACCTGTCC
GCCTTTCTCCCTTCGGGAAGCGTGGCGCTTTCTCAATGCTCACGCTGTAGGTATCTCAGTTCGGTGTAGG
TCGTTCGCTCCAAGCTGGGCTGTGTGCACGAACCCCCCGTTCAGCCCGACCGCTGCGCCTTATCCGGTAA
CTATCGTCTTGAGTCCAACCCGGTAAGACACGACTTATCGCCACTGGCAGCAGCCACTGGTAACAGGATT
AGCAGAGCGAGGTATGTAGGCGGTGCTACAGAGTTCTTGAAGTGGTGGCCTAACTACGGCTACACTAGAA
GGACAGTATTTGGTATCTGCGCTCTGCTGAAGCCAGTTACCTTCGGAAAAAGAGTTGGTAGCTCTTGATC
CGGCAAACAAACCACCGCTGGTAGCGGTGGTTTTTTTGTTTGCAAGCAGCAGATTACGCGCAGAAAAAAA
GGATCTCAAGAAGATCCTTTGATCTTTTCTACGGGGTCTGACGCTCAGTGGAACGAAAACTCACGTTAAG
GGATTTTGGTCATGAGATTATCAAAAAGGATCTTCACCTAGATCCTTTTAAATTAAAAATGAAGTTTTAA
ATCAATCTAAAGTATATATGAGTAAACTTGGTCTGACAGTTACCAATGCTTAATCAGTGAGGCACCTATC
TCAGCGATCTGTCTATTTCGTTCATCCATAGTTGCCTGACTCCCCGTCGTGTAGATAACTACGATACGGG
AGGGCTTACCATCTGGCCCCAGTGCTGCAATGATACCGCGAGACCCACGCTCACCGGCTCCAGATTTATC
AGCAATAAACCAGCCAGCCGGAAGGGCCGAGCGCAGAAGTGGTCCTGCAACTTTATCCGCCTCCATCCAG
TCTATTAATTGTTGCCGGGAAGCTAGAGTAAGTAGTTCGCCAGTTAATAGTTTGCGCAACGTTGTTGCCA
TTGCTACAGGCATCGTGGTGTCACGCTCGTCGTTTGGTATGGCTTCATTCAGCTCCGGTTCCCAACGATC
AAGGCGAGTTACATGATCCCCCATGTTGTGCAAAAAAGCGGTTAGCTCCTTCGGTCCTCCGATCGTTGTC
AGAAGTAAGTTGGCCGCAGTGTTATCACTCATGGTTATGGCAGCACTGCATAATTCTCTTACTGTCATGC
CATCCGTAAGATGCTTTTCTGTGACTGGTGAGTACTCAACCAAGTCATTCTGAGAATAGTGTATGCGGCG
ACCGAGTTGCTCTTGCCCGGCGTCAATACGGGATAATACCGCGCCACATAGCAGAACTTTAAAAGTGCTC
ATCATTGGAAAACGTTCTTCGGGGCGAAAACTCTCAAGGATCTTACCGCTGTTGAGATCCAGTTCGATGT
AACCCACTCGTGCACCCAACTGATCTTCAGCATCTTTTACTTTCACCAGCGTTTCTGGGTGAGCAAAAAC
AGGAAGGCAAAATGCCGCAAAAAAGGGAATAAGGGCGACACGGAAATGTTGAATACTCATACTCTTCCTT
TTTCAATATTATTGAAGCATTTATCAGGGTTATTGTCTCATGAGCGGATACATATTTGAATGTATTTAGA
AAAATAAACAAATAGGGGTTCCGCGCACATTTCCCCGAAAAGTGCCACCTGACGTCTAAGAAACCATTAT
TATCATGACATTAACCTATAAAAATAGGCGTATCACGAGGCCCTTTCGTCTCGCGCGTTTCGGTGATGAC
GGTGAAAACCTCTGACACATGCAGCTCCCGGAGACGGTCACAGCTTGTCTGTAAGCGGATGCCGGGAGCA
GACAAGCCCGTCAGGGCGCGTCAGCGGGTGTTGGCGGGTGTCGGGGCTGGCTTAACTATGCGGCATCAGA
GCAGATTGTACTGAGAGTGCACCATATGGACATATTGTCGTTAGAACGCGGCTACAATTAATACATAACC
TTATGTATCATACACATACGATTTAGGTGACACTATA
Features (pLannotate 1.2.2; 13 found; start..end, strand, type, name):
     65..283     +  CDS            LEU2 (fragment): LEU3_YEAST - Experimental evidence at protein level: Swiss-Prot protein existence level 1. Catalyzes the oxidation of 3-carboxy-2-hydroxy-4- methylpentanoate (3-isopropylmalate) to 3-carboxy-4-methyl-2- oxopentanoate. The product decarboxylates to 4-methyl-2 oxopentanoate. From Saccharomyces cerevisiae (strain ATCC 204508 / S288c) (Baker's yeast).
    572..915     +  promoter       TEF promoter: Ashbya gossypii TEF promoter
    922..1486    +  CDS            NrsR (fragment): nourseothricin acetyltransferase; Streptomyces noursei nat1; confers resistance to nourseothricin
   1493..1690    +  terminator     TEF terminator: Ashbya gossypii TEF terminator
   1701..2030    +  CDS            LEU2 (fragment): LEU3_YEAST - Experimental evidence at protein level: Swiss-Prot protein existence level 1. Catalyzes the oxidation of 3-carboxy-2-hydroxy-4- methylpentanoate (3-isopropylmalate) to 3-carboxy-4-methyl-2- oxopentanoate. The product decarboxylates to 4-methyl-2 oxopentanoate. From Saccharomyces cerevisiae (strain ATCC 204508 / S288c) (Baker's yeast).
   2365..2383    -  promoter       T7 promoter: promoter for bacteriophage T7 RNA polymerase
   2405..2458    -  CDS            lacI (fragment): lac repressor; lacI; The lac repressor binds to the lac operator to inhibit transcription in E. coli. This inhibition can be relieved by adding lactose or isopropyl-β-D-thiogalactopyranoside (IPTG).
   2641..3229    -  rep_origin     ori: high-copy-number ColE1/pMB1/pBR322/pUC origin of replication
   3400..4260    -  CDS            AmpR: β-lactamase; bla; confers resistance to ampicillin, carbenicillin, and related antibiotics
   4261..4365    -  promoter       AmpR promoter: bla
   4460..4495    +  CDS            rop (fragment): Rop protein, which maintains plasmids at low copy number; rop
   4597..4648    +  misc_feature   bom (fragment): basis of mobility region from pBR322
   4711..2       +  promoter       SP6 promoter (across the origin): promoter for bacteriophage SP6 RNA polymerase
