[The description below was written by a language model from this plasmid's Addgene catalogue record and pLannotate feature annotations shown in this document.]
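Description:
pAG35 is a pFA6-based template plasmid carrying the natMX3 dominant drug resistance cassette for gene disruption in Saccharomyces cerevisiae. It is maintained in E. coli through a high-copy ColE1/pUC-type origin and an ampicillin resistance gene (bla) with its own promoter. The catalogue lists the vector type as "yeast replicating", but the feature table shows no yeast origin or centromere. This fits the stated use, in which a PCR product amplified from the plasmid, rather than the plasmid itself, is integrated into the yeast genome.

The payload is the nat1 open reading frame from Streptomyces noursei, encoding nourseothricin N-acetyltransferase. It sits between the Ashbya gossypii TEF promoter and TEF terminator, so that yeast transformants can be selected on nourseothricin without any auxotrophic background. Unlike the related plasmid pAG25, pAG35 has direct repeats of about 500 bp of Ashbya gossypii sequence on either side of the cassette. The annotation software marks two same-orientation regions flanking the cassette as fragments resembling LEU2. These probably correspond to the repeats, although the record does not explicitly link them. Minimal T7 and SP6 promoters sit on either side of the insert region, and short lacI, rop and bom fragments are backbone remnants.

In use, the cassette is amplified with primers bearing homology to a target locus, the product is integrated by homologous recombination, and deletion mutants are selected by drug resistance. Recombination between the flanking direct repeats can later excise the marker, allowing marker rescue.
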