Addgene plasmid #35123: pAG35
Depositing lab: John McCusker. Depositing organization: Duke University. Publication: Three new dominant drug resistance cassettes for gene disruption in Saccharomyces cerevisiae. Goldstein AL, McCusker JH. Yeast. 1999 Oct;15(14):1541-53. 10.1002/(SICI)1097-0061(199910)15:14<1541::AID-YEA476>3.0.CO;2-K PubMed 10514571.
Backbone
  Vector backbone: pFA6
  Modifications to backbone: Transformed E.coli cells are resistant to ampicillin. The plasmids contains the nat1 gene from Streptomyces noursei encoding nourseothricin N-acetyl-transferase and confers resistance to the antibiotic nourseothricin of transformed yeasts. In contrast to pAG25 this plasmid contains direct repeats of 500 bp from Aschbya gossypii flanking the insert. Plasmid usefull as template for PCR to create gene deletions. Integrative transformation of the respective PCR fragment and selection of the mutants. Provides the possiblity for a marker rescue by homologous recombination at the direct repeats
  Vector type: Yeast replicating
  Selectable markers: Nourseothricin
Growth in bacteria
  Bacterial resistance: Ampicillin, 100 μg/mL
  Growth temperature: 37°C
  Growth strain: DH5alpha
  Copy number: High Copy
Gene/Insert
  Gene/Insert name: natMX3
  Species: Streptomyces noursei
Terms and licenses: Academic/Nonprofit Terms; Industry Terms: Not Available to Industry
How to cite: pAG35 was a gift from John McCusker (Addgene plasmid # 35123 ; http://n2t.net/addgene:35123 ; RRID:Addgene_35123)
