>Addgene plasmid #35123 | pAG35 | addgene partial sequence | sequence record 52352 | SP6 5'-ATTTAGGTGACACTATAG-3'
ACGCTGCAGGTCGACGGATCCCCGGGTTAATTAAGGCGCGCCAGATCTGCCCGCCGGGAAGGCGAACCCG
ATCGGATGCATCCTCTCTGCTGCCATGATGCTGAAGTTGTCGTTGAACATGGTTGCTGCCGGCGAGGCGG
TCGAGCAGGCAGTGCAGGAGGTGTTGGACTCGGGAGTCAGAACGGGCGACCTGCTCGGCTCGAGCTCCAC
TTCGGAGGTTGGCGACGCCATTGCGCTTGCAGTTAAGGAAGCCTCGCGCAGGCAATCCGCAGCTGGTCTG
AGCTAGCCTCGAGGACCCTTCTCTTTAGACTATTCTACTCTTATGCACGTAAAAAATTCTAGGAAATATG
TATTAACTAGGAGTAAAATAACCGGCTAGTGGCATTCATATAGCCGTCTGTTTACATCTACATCACACAT
TTCGAGTGTATATCTCGCAACGTTGGCGTTAAATAGGCAGTCAATGGCCCGACCATTCTATGGTGTTTAG
GTCGATGCCATCTTTGTACAGCTTGCCTCGTCCCCGCCGGGTCACCCGGCCAGCGACATGGAGGCCCAGA
ATACCCTCCTTGACAGTCTAGACGTGCGCAGCTCAGGGGCATGATGTGACTGTCGCCCGTACATTTAGCC
CATACATCCCCATGTATAATCATTTGCATCCATACATTTTGATGGCCGCACGGCGCGAAGCAAAAATTAC
GGCTCCTCGCTGCAGACCTGCGAGCAGGGAAACGCTCCCCTCACAGACGCGTTGAATTGTCCCCACGCCG
CGCCCCTGTAGAGAAATATAAAAGGTTAGGATTTGCCACTGAGGTTCTTCTTTCATATACTTCCTTTTAA
AATCTTGCTAGGATACAGTTCTCACATCAC
