>Addgene plasmid #35123 | pAG35 | addgene partial sequence | sequence record 53438 | T7 5'-TAATACGACTCACTATAGGG-3'
CTAGTGGATCTGATATCATCGATGAATTCGAGCTCGTTTACCGTTTAAACGTACAAAGATGGCATCGACC
TAAACACCATAGAATGGTCGGGCCATTGACTGCCTATTTAACGCCAACGTTGCGAGATATACACTCGAAA
TGTGTGATGTAGATGTAAACAGACGGCTATATGAATGCCACTAGCCGGTTATTTTACTTCTAGTTAATAC
ATATTTCCTAGAATTTTTTACGTGCATAAGAGTAGAATAGTCTAAAGAGAAGAGTCCTCGAGGCTAGCTC
AGACCAGCTGCGGATTGCCCGCGCAAGGCTTCCTTAACTGCAAGCGCAATGGCGTCGCCAACCTCCGAAG
TGGAGCTCGAGCCGAGCAGGTCGCCCGTTCTGACTCCCGAGTCCAACACCTCCTGCACCGCCTGCTCGAC
CGCCTCGCCGGCAGCAACCATGTTCAACGACAACTTCAGCATCATGGCAGCAGAGAGGATGCATCCGATC
GGGTTCGCCTTCCCGGCGGGCAGATCGGGCGCAGAGCCGTGGCAGGGCTCGTAGAGGCCAAAGGCGCTCT
TGCTATCCGGCAAAGACGCGAGCGAGGCCGATGGCAGCAACCCTAGTCGACACTGGATGGCGGCGTTAGT
ATCGAATCGACAGCAATATAGCGACCAGCATTCACATACGAATGACGCATGATATTACTTTCTGCGCACT
TAACTTCGCATCTGGGCAGATGATGTCGAGGCGAAAAAAAATATAAATCACGCTAACATTTGATTAAAAT
AGAACAACTAC
