>Addgene plasmid #35123 | pAG35 | addgene partial sequence | sequence record 53850 | JM-MCSrev 5'-CATAGGCCACTAGTGGATCT
CGTTTAACGTACAAGATGGCATCGACCTAAACACCATAGAATGGTCGGGCCATTGACTGCCTATTTAACG
CCAACGTTGCGAGATATACACTCGAAATGTGTGATGTAGATGTAAACAGACGGCTATATGAATGCCACTA
GCCGGTTATTTTACTTCTAGTTAATACATATTTCCTAGAATTTTTTACGTGCATAAGAGTAGAATAGTCT
AAAGAGAAGAGTCCTCGAGGCTAGCTCAGACCAGCTGCGGATTGCCCGCGCAAGGCTTCCTTAACTGCAA
GCGCAATGGCGTCGCCAACCTCCGAAGTGGAGCTCGAGCCGAGCAGGTCGCCCGTTCTGACTCCCGAGTC
CAACACCTCCTGCACCGCCTGCTCGACCGCCTCGCCGGCAGCAACCATGTTCAACGACAACTTCAGCATC
ATGGCAGCAGAGAGGATGCATCCGATCGGGTTCGCCTTCCCGGCGGGCAGATCGGGCGCAGAGCCGTGGC
AGGGCTCGTAGAGGCCAAAGGCGCTCTTGCTATCCGGCAAAGACGCGAGCGAGGCCGATGGCAGCAACCC
TAGTCGACACTGGATGGCGGCGTTAGTATCGAATCGACAGCAATATAGCGACCAGCATTCACATACGAAT
GACGCATGATATTACTTTCTGCGCACTTAACTTCGCATCTGGGCAGATGATGTCGAGGCGAAAAAAAATA
TAAATCACGCTAACATTTGATTAAAATAGAACAACTACAATATAAAAAAACTATACAAATGACAAGTTCT
TGAAAACAAGAATCTTTTTATTGTCAGTACTGTTAGGGGCAGGGCATGCCCATGTAGAGCGCCTGCTCGC
CGTCCGAGGCGGTGCCGTCGTACAGGGGCGGTGTCCAGGC
